Addgene plasmid #106150: pCfB4906
Purpose: EasyCloneYALI system-based yeast integrative vector expressing Cas9 carrying hygromycin resistance marker, integration into Yarrowia lipolytica chromosomal location IntB, amp resistance
Depositing lab: Irina Borodina. Depositing organization: Danmarks Tekniske Universitet. Publication: EasyCloneYALI: CRISPR/Cas9-Based Synthetic Toolbox for Engineering of the Yeast Yarrowia lipolytica. Holkenbrink C, Dam MI, Kildegaard KR, Beder J, Dahlin J, Domenech Belda D, Borodina I. Biotechnol J. 2018 Jan 29. doi: 10.1002/biot.201700543. PubMed 29377615.
Backbone
  Vector backbone: Unknown
  Vector type: Yeast Expression
  Selectable markers: Hygromycin
Growth in bacteria
  Bacterial resistance: Ampicillin, 100 μg/mL
  Growth temperature: 37°C
  Growth strain: DH5alpha
  Copy number: High Copy
Gene/Insert
  Gene/Insert name: Cas9
  Cloning method: Unknown
Terms and licenses: Academic/Nonprofit Terms; Industry Terms: Not Available to Industry
How to cite: pCfB4906 was a gift from Irina Borodina (Addgene plasmid # 106150 ; http://n2t.net/addgene:106150 ; RRID:Addgene_106150)
