[The description below was written by a language model from this plasmid's Addgene catalogue record and pLannotate feature annotations shown in this document.]
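Description:
pCfB4906 is a yeast integrative vector from the EasyCloneYALI toolbox, built to place a Cas9 expression cassette into the chromosomal site IntB of Yarrowia lipolytica. The record lists the backbone as unknown, but the annotated 12.5 kb sequence shows a standard bacterial maintenance module: a high-copy ColE1/pUC-type origin and a β-lactamase gene with its own promoter, giving ampicillin selection in E. coli. No yeast replication origin is annotated, consistent with a plasmid that persists in yeast only after integration into the genome.

The payload is the full-length Streptococcus pyogenes cas9 coding sequence, followed by a short match to the Y. lipolytica XPR2 locus that probably represents terminator-region sequence, although the table does not label it as such. The promoter driving Cas9 is neither stated nor annotated, and the IntB homology arms are likewise not called out by the annotation software. Downstream lies the hygromycin phosphotransferase gene with a CYC1 terminator, bracketed by two loxP sites, so the hygromycin marker used to select Y. lipolytica transformants can be removed later by Cre recombinase and reused. Minimal FRT sites flank the bacterial portion of the plasmid. The remaining small hits (rrnB terminator pieces, 5S rRNA, KanR, lacZα and a HUL5 fragment overlapping a loxP site) look like backbone remnants or incidental matches rather than functional parts.

The construct is used to generate Y. lipolytica strains that stably express Cas9, which can then serve as hosts for guide-RNA-directed genome editing and marker-free integration with the other EasyCloneYALI vectors.
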