Features (pLannotate 1.2.2; 17 found; start..end, strand, type, name):
   1311..5414    +  CDS            cas9: CAS9_STRP1 - Also known as csn1 From Streptococcus pyogenes serotype M1.
   5451..5612    +  CDS            XPR2 (fragment): AEP_YARLI - Experimental evidence at protein level: Swiss-Prot protein existence level 1. Major secreted protein that belongs to the subtilisin family serine proteases. From Yarrowia lipolytica (strain CLIB 122 / E 150) (Yeast) (Candida lipolytica).
   6371..6898    -  CDS            HUL5 (fragment): HUL5_YEAST - Experimental evidence at protein level: Swiss-Prot protein existence level 1. Probable E3 ubiquitin-protein ligase which accepts ubiquitin from an E2 ubiquitin-conjugating enzyme in the form of a thioester and then directly transfers the ubiquitin to targeted substrates. Non essential. From Saccharomyces cerevisiae (strain ATCC 204508 / S288c) (Baker's yeast).
   6820..6853    -  protein_bind   loxP: Cre-mediated recombination occurs in the 8-bp core sequence (GCATACAT). Cre recombinase
   7862..8883    +  CDS            HygR (fragment): aminoglycoside phosphotransferase from E. coli; aph(4)-Ia; confers resistance to hygromycin
   8885..9118    +  terminator     CYC1 terminator (fragment): S. cerevisiae CYC1; transcription terminator for CYC1
   9118..9151    -  protein_bind   loxP: Cre-mediated recombination occurs in the 8-bp core sequence (GCATACAT). Cre recombinase
   9737..9770    -  protein_bind   FRT (minimal): supports FLP-mediated excision but not integration (Turan and Bode, 2011) FLP recombinase from the Saccharomyces cerevisiae 2μ plasmid
   9814..9854    -  terminator     rrnB T1 terminator (fragment): transcription terminator T1 from the E. coli rrnB gene
   9856..9971    -  ncRNA          5S rRNA: Accession: RF00001 - 5S ribosomal RNA
  10002..10026   +  CDS            KanR (fragment): aminoglycoside phosphotransferase; aph(3')-Ia; confers resistance to kanamycin
  10056..10152   +  promoter       AmpR promoter (fragment): bla
  10155..11015   +  CDS            AmpR: β-lactamase; bla; confers resistance to ampicillin, carbenicillin, and related antibiotics
  11137..11725   +  rep_origin     ori: high-copy-number ColE1/pMB1/pBR322/pUC origin of replication
  11950..11967   +  terminator     rrnB T2 terminator (fragment): transcription terminator T2 from the E. coli rrnB gene
  11992..12011   -  CDS            lacZα (fragment): LacZα fragment of β-galactosidase; lacZ fragment
  12481..12514   +  protein_bind   FRT (minimal): supports FLP-mediated excision but not integration (Turan and Bode, 2011) FLP recombinase from the Saccharomyces cerevisiae 2μ plasmid
>Addgene plasmid #106150 | pCfB4906 | addgene full sequence | sequence record 206181 | Addgene NGS Result
GAATGCGTGCGATCCCACAGTTCTCACTCAGATCATGGAGACTCTAACCTTGAGACATCAATTATCAGCT
CTCGAGGATAATGTTAGTGCAGTTCCAGGACTCATTGTGCAACTGTCACCACGGCATTTTGGGTCTGTTC
TTTTGAAGTACAGAAATATCCTCATTGTTGGTATACTTTGGGACTTTTTCTTGTTACAGAAGAATAAAAA
AACCTCGACTGATGTACTAATTACATGGTTAACATCCCCAAGGTCAAAGTACAGATATTGTACCGACTTC
TGAAATTTGTGGGATCCACACACGGACCTCTGCGATGATACAATATCATGGTTCCATGGTCTCTTGAATC
ACACCACTCAATAATAAACACCAGCTCTTTCAATCCAACTTAGCTTTCTTCCACTTGAACATAGGCCATC
CCCCCTTCTTTCTATTTTACATAAATAGCAAGATCCTTACCCCTACATGTCTCATAACACAATCTCAACT
TGACTTCCCATAAGAAGTTCACTCAGTCATGAAAGTCTTAGTACTGGACGTGCAACGCTTCAGATGTGAC
CATATACTTAGGCACGCAACTAACATGAATGAATACGATATACATCAAAGACTATGATACGCAGTATTGC
ACACTGTACGAGTAAGGGCACTAGCCACTGCACTCAAGTGAAACCGTTGCCCGGGTACGAGTATGAGTAT
GTACAGTATGTTTAGTATTGTACTTGGACAATGCTTGTATCGTACATTCTCAAGTGTCAAACATAAATAT
CCGTTGCTATATCCTCGCACCACCACGTAGCTCGCTATATCCCTGTGTTGAATCCATCCATCTTGGATTG
CCAATTGTGCACACAGAACCGGGCACTCACTTCCCCATCCACACTTCAACGGAATGCGTGCGATAGAGAC
CGGGTTGGCGGCGCATTTGTGTCCCAAAAAACAGCCCCAATTGCCCCAATTGACCCCAAATTGACCCAGT
AGCGGGCCCAACCCCGGCGAGAGCCCCCTTCTCCCCACATATCAAACCTCCCCCGGTTCCCACACTTGCC
GTTAAGGGCGTAGGGTACTGCAGTCTGGAATCTACGCTTGTTCAGACTTTGTACTAGTTTCTTTGTCTGG
CCATCCGGGTAACCCATGCCGGACGCAAAATAGACTACTGAAAATTTTTTTGCTTTGTGGTTGGGACTTT
AGCCAAGGGTATAAAAGACCACCGTCCCCGAATTACCTTTCCTCTTCTTTTCTCTCTCTCCTTGTCAACT
CACACCCGAAATCGTTAAGCATTTCCTTCTGAGTATAAGAATCATTCAAAATGGACAAGAAGTACTCTAT
CGGCCTGGACATCGGCACCAACTCTGTGGGCTGGGCCGTGATCACCGACGAGTACAAGGTGCCCTCTAAG
AAGTTCAAGGTCCTGGGCAACACCGACCGACACTCTATCAAGAAGAACCTGATCGGCGCCCTGCTGTTCG
ACTCTGGCGAGACTGCCGAGGCCACCCGACTGAAGCGAACCGCCCGACGACGATACACCCGACGAAAGAA
CCGAATCTGCTACCTGCAAGAGATCTTCTCTAACGAGATGGCCAAGGTGGACGACTCGTTCTTCCACCGA
CTCGAGGAATCTTTCCTGGTCGAGGAAGATAAGAAGCACGAGCGACACCCCATCTTCGGCAACATCGTGG
ACGAGGTGGCCTACCACGAGAAGTACCCCACCATCTACCACCTCCGAAAGAAGCTGGTTGACTCTACCGA
CAAGGCCGACCTGCGACTGATCTACCTGGCCCTGGCCCACATGATCAAGTTCCGAGGCCACTTCCTGATC
GAGGGCGACCTGAACCCCGACAACTCTGACGTGGACAAGCTGTTCATCCAGCTGGTGCAGACCTACAACC
AGCTGTTCGAGGAAAACCCCATCAACGCCTCTGGCGTGGACGCCAAGGCCATCCTGTCTGCCCGACTGTC
TAAGTCTCGACGACTCGAGAACCTGATTGCCCAGCTGCCCGGCGAGAAGAAGAACGGCCTGTTCGGCAAC
CTGATCGCCCTGTCTCTGGGCCTGACCCCCAACTTCAAGTCTAACTTCGACCTGGCCGAGGACGCCAAGC
TGCAGCTGTCTAAGGACACCTACGACGACGACCTGGACAACCTGCTGGCCCAGATCGGCGACCAGTACGC
CGACCTGTTCCTGGCCGCCAAGAACCTGTCTGACGCCATCCTGCTGTCTGACATCCTGCGAGTGAACACC
GAGATCACCAAGGCCCCCCTGTCCGCCTCTATGATCAAGCGATACGACGAGCACCACCAGGACCTGACCC
TGCTGAAGGCCCTGGTGCGACAGCAGCTGCCCGAGAAGTACAAAGAGATTTTCTTCGACCAGTCTAAGAA
CGGCTACGCCGGCTACATCGACGGCGGAGCCTCTCAAGAGGAATTCTACAAGTTCATCAAGCCCATCCTC
GAGAAGATGGACGGCACCGAGGAACTGCTGGTGAAGCTGAACCGAGAGGACCTGCTGCGAAAGCAGCGAA
CCTTCGACAACGGCTCTATCCCCCACCAGATCCACCTGGGCGAGCTGCACGCCATTCTGCGACGACAAGA
GGACTTCTACCCCTTCCTGAAAGACAACCGAGAGAAGATCGAGAAGATTCTGACCTTCCGAATCCCCTAC
TACGTGGGCCCCCTGGCCCGAGGCAACTCTCGATTCGCCTGGATGACCCGAAAGTCTGAGGAAACTATCA
CCCCCTGGAACTTCGAGGAAGTGGTGGACAAGGGCGCCTCTGCCCAGTCTTTCATCGAGCGAATGACCAA
CTTCGACAAGAACCTGCCCAACGAGAAGGTGCTGCCCAAGCACTCTCTGCTGTACGAGTACTTCACCGTG
TACAACGAGCTGACCAAGGTGAAGTACGTGACCGAGGGAATGCGAAAGCCCGCCTTCCTGTCTGGCGAGC
AGAAGAAGGCCATCGTTGACCTGCTGTTCAAGACCAACCGAAAGGTGACCGTGAAGCAGCTGAAAGAGGA
CTACTTCAAAAAGATCGAGTGCTTCGACTCCGTCGAGATCTCTGGCGTCGAGGACCGATTCAACGCCTCT
CTGGGCACCTACCACGACCTGCTGAAGATTATCAAGGACAAGGACTTCCTGGACAACGAGGAAAACGAGG
ACATCCTCGAGGACATCGTGCTGACCCTGACCCTGTTCGAGGACCGAGAGATGATTGAGGAACGACTCAA
GACCTACGCCCACCTGTTCGACGACAAGGTGATGAAGCAGCTCAAGCGACGACGATACACTGGCTGGGGC
CGACTGTCTCGAAAGCTGATCAACGGCATCCGAGACAAGCAGTCTGGCAAGACCATCCTGGACTTTCTGA
AGTCTGACGGCTTCGCCAACCGAAACTTCATGCAGCTGATCCACGACGACTCCCTGACCTTCAAAGAGGA
CATCCAGAAGGCCCAGGTTTCTGGCCAGGGCGACTCTCTGCACGAGCACATTGCCAACCTGGCCGGCTCT
CCCGCCATCAAGAAGGGCATCCTGCAGACCGTGAAGGTGGTGGACGAGCTGGTGAAGGTGATGGGCCGAC
ACAAGCCCGAGAACATCGTGATCGAGATGGCCCGAGAGAACCAGACCACCCAGAAGGGCCAGAAGAACTC
TCGAGAGCGAATGAAGCGAATCGAGGAAGGCATCAAAGAACTGGGCTCTCAGATCCTGAAAGAACACCCC
GTCGAGAACACCCAGCTGCAGAACGAGAAGCTGTACCTGTACTACCTGCAGAACGGCCGAGACATGTACG
TGGACCAAGAACTGGACATCAACCGACTGTCTGACTACGACGTGGACCATATCGTGCCCCAGTCTTTTCT
GAAGGACGACTCTATCGACAACAAGGTGCTGACCCGATCTGACAAGAACCGAGGCAAGTCTGACAACGTG
CCCTCTGAAGAAGTGGTCAAGAAGATGAAGAACTACTGGCGACAGCTGCTGAACGCCAAGCTGATCACCC
AGCGAAAGTTCGACAACCTGACCAAGGCCGAGCGAGGCGGCCTGTCTGAGCTGGACAAGGCCGGCTTCAT
CAAGCGACAGCTGGTCGAGACTCGACAGATCACCAAGCACGTGGCCCAGATCCTGGACTCTCGAATGAAC
ACCAAGTACGACGAGAACGACAAGCTGATTCGAGAGGTGAAGGTCATCACCCTGAAGTCTAAGCTGGTGT
CTGACTTCCGAAAGGACTTCCAGTTCTACAAGGTGCGAGAGATCAACAACTACCACCACGCCCACGACGC
CTACCTGAACGCCGTGGTGGGCACCGCCCTGATCAAGAAGTACCCTAAGCTCGAGTCTGAGTTCGTGTAC
GGCGACTACAAGGTGTACGACGTGCGAAAGATGATCGCCAAGTCTGAGCAAGAGATCGGCAAGGCTACCG
CCAAGTACTTCTTCTACTCTAACATCATGAACTTTTTCAAGACCGAGATTACCCTGGCCAACGGCGAGAT
CCGAAAGCGACCCCTGATCGAGACTAACGGCGAGACTGGCGAGATCGTGTGGGACAAGGGCCGAGACTTC
GCCACCGTGCGAAAGGTGCTGTCTATGCCCCAGGTGAACATCGTGAAGAAGACCGAGGTCCAGACCGGCG
GCTTCTCTAAAGAGTCTATCCTGCCCAAGCGAAACTCTGACAAGCTGATCGCCCGAAAGAAGGACTGGGA
CCCCAAGAAGTACGGCGGCTTCGACTCTCCCACCGTGGCCTACTCTGTGCTGGTGGTGGCCAAGGTCGAG
AAGGGCAAGTCTAAGAAGCTGAAGTCTGTCAAAGAGCTGCTCGGCATCACTATCATGGAACGATCTTCGT
TCGAGAAGAACCCTATCGACTTCCTCGAGGCCAAGGGCTACAAAGAGGTGAAGAAGGACCTGATCATCAA
GCTGCCCAAGTACTCCCTGTTCGAGCTGGAGAACGGCCGAAAGCGAATGCTGGCCTCTGCCGGCGAGCTG
CAGAAGGGCAACGAGCTGGCCCTGCCCTCTAAGTACGTGAACTTCCTGTACCTGGCCTCTCACTACGAGA
AGCTGAAGGGCTCTCCCGAGGACAACGAGCAGAAGCAGCTGTTCGTCGAGCAGCACAAGCACTACCTGGA
CGAGATCATCGAGCAGATCTCTGAGTTCTCTAAGCGAGTGATCCTGGCCGACGCCAACCTGGACAAGGTG
CTGTCCGCCTACAACAAGCACCGAGACAAGCCCATCCGAGAGCAGGCCGAGAACATCATCCACCTGTTCA
CCCTGACCAACCTGGGAGCCCCCGCTGCCTTCAAGTACTTCGACACCACCATCGACCGAAAGCGATACAC
CTCTACCAAAGAGGTGCTGGACGCCACCCTGATCCACCAGTCTATCACCGGCCTGTACGAGACTCGAATC
GACCTGTCTCAGCTGGGCGGCGACTCTCGAGCCGACCCTAAGAAGAAGCGAAAGGTCTAACCCCACGTTG
CCGGTCTTGCCTCCTACTACCTGTCCATCAATGACGAGGTTCTCACCCCTGCCCAGGTCGAGGCTCTTAT
TACTGAGTCCAACACCGGTGTTCTTCCCACCACCAACCTCAAGGGCTCTCCCAACGCTGTTGCCTACAAC
GGTGTTGGCATTTAGGCAATTAACAGATAGTTTGCCGGTGATAATTCTCTTAACCTCCCACACTCCTTTG
ACATAACGATTTATGTAACGAAACTGAAATTTGACCAGATATTGTTGTAAATAGAAAATCTGGCTTGTAG
GTGGCAAAATCCCGTCTTTGTTCATCAATTCCCTCTGTGACTACTCGTCATCCCTTTATGTTCGACTGTC
GTATTTTTATTTTCCATACATACGCAAGTGAGATGCCCGTGTCCGAATTCATCGCGTGCATTCCTTCTGT
TCGGAATCAACCTCAAGGTTAACGGCCACGATCCCCTCGTTGTTACTCTTGGTCAGCCCATTGTCGGTAA
CGCTGGCTTTGCTAACTGGGTCGATAAACTCTTCTTTGGCCAGGAGAACCCCGATGTCTCCAAGGTGTCC
AAAGACCGAAAGCTCTACCGAATCACCCACCGAGGAGATATCGTCCCTCAAGTGCCCTTCTGGGACGGTT
ACCAGCACTGCTCTGGTGAGGTCTTTATTGACTGGCCCCTGATCCACCCTCCTCTCTCCAACGTTGTCAT
GTGCCAGGGCCAGAGCAATAAACAGTGCTCTGCCGGTAACACTCTGCTCCAGCAGGTCAATGTGATTGGA
AACCATCTGCAGTACTTCGTCACCGAGGGTGTCTGTGGTATCTAAGCTATTTATCACTCTTTACAACTTC
TACCTCAACTATCTACTTTAATAAATGAATATCGTTTATTCTCTATGATTACTGTATATGCGTTCCTCTA
AGACAAATCGAAACCAGCATGCGATCGAATGGCATACAAAAGTTTCTTCCGAAGTTGATCAATGTCCTGA
TAGTCAGGCAGCTTGAGAAGATTGACACAGGTGGAGGCCGTAGGGAACCGATCAACCTGTCTACCAGCGT
TACGAATGGCAAATGACGGGTTCAAAGCCTTGAATCCTTGCAATGGTGCCTTGGATACTGATGTCACAAA
CTTAAGAAGCAGCCGCTTGTCCTCTTCCTCGAAACTCTCAAACACAGTCCAGAAGTCCTTTATAGTTTGA
TCTGTATCCAGATAGCCTCCGTAATTGGTGTGTGTCTTCAAATCCCAGACGTCCACATTGGCATGTCCTC
CACTGATAAGCATTTGAAGTTCATCTGCGTTGAACATTGAGACCCACGAAGGGTCAATGAGCTGGTATAG
ACCGCCCAAGAATGCATCTGATCTGTCATATAACTTCGTATAATGTATGCTATACGAAGTTATAAGGAGT
TTGGCGCCCGTTTTTTCGAGCCCCACACGTTTCGGTGAGTATGAGCGGCGGCAGATTCGAGCGTTTCCGG
TTTCCGCGGCTGGACGAGAGCCCATGATGGGGGCTCCCACCACCAGCAATCAGGGCCCTGATTACACACC
CACCTGTAATGTCATGCTGTTCATCGTGGTTAATGCTGCTGTGTGCTGTGTGTGTGTGTTGTTTGGCGCT
CATTGTTGCGTTATGCAGCGTACACCACAATATTGGAAGCTTATTAGCCTTTCTATTTTTTCGTTTGCAA
GGCTTAACAACATTGCTGTGGAGAGGGATGGGGATATGGAGGCCGCTGGAGGGAGTCGGAGAGGCGTTTT
GGAGCGGCTTGGCCTGGCGCCCAGCTCGCGAAACGCACCTAGGACCCTTTGGCACGCCGAAATGTGCCAC
TTTTCAGTCTAGTAACGCCTTACCTACGTCATTCCATGCATGCATGTTTGCGCCTTTTTTCCCTTGCCCT
TGATCGCCACACAGTACAGTGCACTGTACAGTGGAGGTTTTGGGGGGGTCTTAGATGGGAGCTAAAAGCG
GCCTAGCGGTACACTAGTGGGATTGTATGGAGTGGCATGGAGCCTAGGTGGAGCCTGACAGGACGCACGA
CCGGCTAGCCCGTGACAGACGATGGGTGGCTCCTGTTGTCCACCGCGTACAAATGTTTGGGCCAAAGTCT
TGTCAGCCTTGCTTGCGAACCTAATTCCCAATTTTGTCACTTCGCACCCCCATTGATCGAGCCCTAACCC
CTGCCCATCAGGCAATCCAATTAAGCTCGCATTGTCTGCCTTGTTTAGTTTGGCTCCTGCCCGTTTCGGC
GTCCACTTGCACAAACACAAACAAGCATTATATATAAGGCTCGTCTCTCCCTCCCAACCACACTCACTTT
TTTGCCCGTCTTCCCTTGCTAACACAAAAGTCAAGAACACAAACAACCACCCCAACCCCCTTACACACAA
GACATATCTACAGCAATGGGTAAAAAGCCTGAACTCACCGCGACGTCTGTCGAGAAGTTTCTGATCGAAA
AGTTCGACAGCGTCTCCGACCTGATGCAGCTCTCGGAGGGCGAAGAATCTCGTGCTTTCAGCTTCAATGT
AGGAGGGCGTGGATATGTCCTGCGGGTAAATAGCTGCGCCGATGGTTTCTACAAAGATCGTTATGTTTAT
CGGCACTTTGCATCGGCCGCGCTCCCGATTCCGGAAGTGCTTGACATTGGGGAATTCAGCGAGAGCCTGA
CCTATTGCATCTCCCGCCGTGCACAGGGTGTCACGTTGCAAGACCTGCCTGAAACCGAACTGCCCGCTGT
TCTGCAGCCGGTCGCGGAGGCAATGGATGCCATTGCTGCGGCCGATCTTAGCCAGACGAGCGGGTTCGGC
CCATTCGGACCGCAAGGAATCGGTCAATACACTACATGGCGTGATTTCATATGCGCGATTGCTGATCCCC
ATGTGTATCACTGGCAAACTGTGATGGACGACACCGTCAGTGCGTCCGTCGCGCAGGCTCTCGATGAGCT
GATGCTTTGGGCCGAGGACTGCCCCGAAGTCCGGCACCTCGTGCACGCGGATTTCGGCTCCAACAATGTC
CTGACGGACAATGGCCGCATAACAGCGGTCATTGACTGGAGCGAGGCGATGTTCGGGGATTCCCAATACG
AGGTCGCCAACATCTTCTTCTGGAGGCCGTGGTTGGCTTGTATGGAGCAGCAGACGCGCTACTTCGAGCG
GAGGCATCCGGAGCTTGCAGGATCGCCGCGGCTCCGGGCGTATATGCTCCGCATTGGTCTTGACCAACTC
TATCAGAGCTTGGTTGACGGCAATTTCGATGATGCAGCTTGGGCGCAGGGTCGATGCGACGCAATCGTCC
GATCCGGAGCCGGGACTGTCGGGCGTACACAAATCGCCCGCAGAAGCGCGGCCGTCTGGACCGATGGCTG
TGTAGAAGTACTCGCCGATAGTGGAAACCGACGCCCCAGCACTCGTCCGAGGGCAAAGGAATAATCATGT
AATTAGTTATGTCACGCTTACATTCACGCCCTCCCCCCACATCCGCTCTAACCGAAAAGGAAGGAGTTAG
ACAACCTGAAGTCTAGGTCCCTATTTATTTTTTTATAGTTATGTTAGTATTAAGAACGTTATTTATATTT
CAAATTTTTCTTTTTTTTCTGTACAGACGCGTGTACGCATGTAACATTATACTGAAAACCTTGCTTGAGA
AGGTTTTGGGACGCTCGATAACTTCGTATAATGTATGCTATACGAAGTTATCAGCATCGTAATAGCCTCC
AAGAGATTGATCATCACTCTGAATGTACAAGCAACCCAAGTACCTGCTCCTGCACCTAAGTTCGTCAAAA
TCGGTTTTACTCAGAGAATCAACAACCCTACCAACTGTACATACTGCTAACCCTGATTCTTTGAATAACC
CCAATAAGGCTCCTGCTGACCCTTCTGCCGTTCTAGGAAACCAGCTTGTTGAGTACGCTGTGAACATCAC
TCTTGGTATACCCGGTCAGCCCTTCTCAGTTCAGATTGACACAGGCTCGTCTGACTTGTGGGTGAAGAGT
GACGGCTCCTCCGGTGCATTCAACAAGAAGGCTTCTTCTACTTTTCAGGAGGACGTTCCCAACGGCTTTG
CAATTGCCCACGGAGACAAAACCTCTGCCATTGGAGATTGGGTCAAAGATACCATCAATATCGGTGGTGT
TAGTATTGACCAGTATAGTATTGACCAGTATGAGTTCGCCATGGCTACTCAGACAAATACTGACCCGGTT
TTTGGTATCGGCTACCCGAGCAACGAGGCGTCTTATGATCGCGTGCATTCGCGGCCGCATTTAAATCCCC
ACTTCAGAAGTTCCTATACTTTCTAGAGAATAGGAACTTCACTATAGAGTCGAATAAGGGCGACACCCCA
TAATTAGCCCGGGCGAAAGGCCCAGTCTTTCGACTGAGCCTTTCGTTTTATTTGATGCCTGGCAGTTCCC
TACTCTCGCATGGGGAGTCCCCACACTACCATCGGCGCTACGGCGTTTCACTTCTGAGTTCGGCATGGGG
TCAGGTGGGACCACCGCGCTACTGCCGCCAGGCAAACAAGGGGTGTTATGAGCCATATTCAGGTATAAAT
GGGCTCGCGATAATGTTCAGAATTGGTTAATTGGTTGTAACACTGACCCCTATTTGTTTATTTTTCTAAA
TACATTCAAATATGTATCCGCTCATGAGACAATAACCCTGATAAATGCTTCAATAATATTGAAAAAGGAA
GAATATGAGTATTCAACATTTCCGTGTCGCCCTTATTCCCTTTTTTGCGGCATTTTGCCTTCCTGTTTTT
GCTCACCCAGAAACGCTGGTGAAAGTAAAAGATGCTGAAGATCAGTTGGGTGCACGAGTGGGTTACATCG
AACTGGATCTCAACAGCGGTAAGATCCTTGAGAGTTTTCGCCCCGAAGAACGTTTTCCAATGATGAGCAC
TTTTAAAGTTCTGCTATGTGGCGCGGTATTATCCCGTATTGACGCCGGGCAAGAGCAACTCGGTCGCCGC
ATACACTATTCTCAGAATGACTTGGTTGAGTACTCACCAGTCACAGAAAAGCATCTTACGGATGGCATGA
CAGTAAGAGAATTATGCAGTGCTGCCATAACCATGAGTGATAACACTGCGGCCAACTTACTTCTGACAAC
GATCGGAGGACCGAAGGAGCTAACCGCTTTTTTGCACAACATGGGGGATCATGTAACTCGCCTTGATCGT
TGGGAACCGGAGCTGAATGAAGCCATACCAAACGACGAGCGTGACACCACGATGCCTGTAGCGATGGCAA
CAACGTTGCGCAAACTATTAACTGGCGAACTACTTACTCTAGCTTCCCGGCAACAATTAATAGACTGGAT
GGAGGCGGATAAAGTTGCAGGACCACTTCTGCGCTCGGCCCTTCCGGCTGGCTGGTTTATTGCTGATAAA
TCCGGAGCCGGTGAGCGTGGTTCTCGCGGTATCATCGCAGCGCTGGGGCCAGATGGTAAGCCCTCCCGTA
TCGTAGTTATCTACACGACGGGGAGTCAGGCAACTATGGATGAACGAAATAGACAGATCGCTGAGATAGG
TGCCTCACTGATTAAGCATTGGTAAGCAGAGCATTACGCTGACTTGACGGGACGGCGCAAGCTCATGACC
AAAATCCCTTAACGTGAGTTACGCGCGCGTCGTTCCACTGAGCGTCAGACCCCGTAGAAAAGATCAAAGG
ATCTTCTTGAGATCCTTTTTTTCTGCGCGTAATCTGCTGCTTGCAAACAAAAAAACCACCGCTACCAGCG
GTGGTTTGTTTGCCGGATCAAGAGCTACCAACTCTTTTTCCGAAGGTAACTGGCTTCAGCAGAGCGCAGA
TACCAAATACTGTTCTTCTAGTGTAGCCGTAGTTAGCCCACCACTTCAAGAACTCTGTAGCACCGCCTAC
ATACCTCGCTCTGCTAATCCTGTTACCAGTGGCTGCTGCCAGTGGCGATAAGTCGTGTCTTACCGGGTTG
GACTCAAGACGATAGTTACCGGATAAGGCGCAGCGGTCGGGCTGAACGGGGGGTTCGTGCACACAGCCCA
GCTTGGAGCGAACGACCTACACCGAACTGAGATACCTACAGCGTGAGCTATGAGAAAGCGCCACGCTTCC
CGAAGGGAGAAAGGCGGACAGGTATCCGGTAAGCGGCAGGGTCGGAACAGGAGAGCGCACGAGGGAGCTT
CCAGGGGGAAACGCCTGGTATCTTTATAGTCCTGTCGGGTTTCGCCACCTCTGACTTGAGCGTCGATTTT
TGTGATGCTCGTCAGGGGGGCGGAGCCTATGGAAAAACGCCAGCAACGCGGCCTTTTTACGGTTCCTGGC
CTTTTGCTGGCCTTTTGCTCACATGTTCTTTCCTGCGTTATCCCCTGATTCTGTGGATAACCGTATTACC
GCCTTTGAGTGAGCTGATACCGCTCGCCGCAGCCGAACGACCGAGCGCAGCGAGTCAGTGAGCGAGGAAG
CGGAAGGCGAGAGTAGGGAACTGCCAGGCATCAAACTAAGCAGAAGGCCCCTGACGGATGGCCTTTTTGC
GTTTCTACAAACTCTTTCTGTGTTGTAAAACGACGGCCAGTCTTAAGCTCGGGCCCCCTGGGCGGTTCTG
ATAACGAGTAATCGTTAATCCGCAAATAACGTAAAAACCCGCTTCGGCGGGTTTTTTTATGGGGGGAGTT
TAGGGAAAGAGCATTTGTCAGAATATTTAAGGGCGCCTGTCACTTTGCTTGATATATGAGAATTATTTAA
CCTTATAAATGAGAAAAAAGCAACGCACTTTAAATAAGATACGTTGCTTTTTCGATTGATGAACACCTAT
AATTAAACTATTCATCTATTATTTATGATTTTTTGTATATACAATATTTCTAGTTTGTTAAAGAGAATTA
AGAAAATAAATCTCGAAAATAATAAAGGGAAAATCAGTTTTTGATATCAAAATTATACATGTCAACGATA
ATACAAAATATAATACAAACTATAAGATGTTATCAGTATTTATTATGCATTTAGAATAAATTTTGTGTCG
CCCTTATTCGACTCACTATAGAAGTTCCTATTCTCTAGAAAGTATAGGAACTTCACTTCATTTTATTTAA
ATTTGCGGCCGC
